>Addgene plasmid #75941 | HUNK gRNA (BRDN0001145500) | addgene full sequence | sequence record 184870 | Addgene Assembled Sequence
CCCGGGTGCAAAGATGGATAAAGTTTTAAACAGAGAGGAATCTTTGCAGCTAATGGACCTTCTAGGTCTT
GAAAGGAGTGGGAATTGGCTCCGGTGCCCGTCAGTGGGCAGAGCGCACATCGCCCACAGTCCCCGAGAAG
TTGGGGGGAGGGGTCGGCAATTGATCCGGTGCCTAGAGAAGGTGGCGCGGGGTAAACTGGGAAAGTGATG
TCGTGTACTGGCTCCGCCTTTTTCCCGAGGGTGGGGGAGAACCGTATATAAGTGCAGTAGTCGCCGTGAA
CGTTCTTTTTCGCAACGGGTTTGCCGCCAGAACACAGGTAAGTGCCGTGTGTGGTTCCCGCGGGCCTGGC
CTCTTTACGGGTTATGGCCCTTGCGTGCCTTGAATTACTTCCACCTGGCTGCAGTACGTGATTCTTGATC
CCGAGCTTCGGGTTGGAAGTGGGTGGGAGAGTTCGAGGCCTTGCGCTTAAGGAGCCCCTTCGCCTCGTGC
TTGAGTTGAGGCCTGGCCTGGGCGCTGGGGCCGCCGCGTGCGAATCTGGTGGCACCTTCGCGCCTGTCTC
GCTGCTTTCGATAAGTCTCTAGCCATTTAAAATTTTTGATGACCTGCTGCGACGCTTTTTTTCTGGCAAG
ATAGTCTTGTAAATGCGGGCCAAGATCTGCACACTGGTATTTCGGTTTTTGGGGCCGCGGGCGGCGACGG
GGCCCGTGCGTCCCAGCGCACATGTTCGGCGAGGCGGGGCCTGCGAGCGCGGCCACCGAGAATCGGACGG
GGGTAGTCTCAAGCTGGCCGGCCTGCTCTGGTGCCTGGCCTCGCGCCGCCGTGTATCGCCCCGCCCTGGG
CGGCAAGGCTGGCCCGGTCGGCACCAGTTGCGTGAGCGGAAAGATGGCCGCTTCCCGGCCCTGCTGCAGG
GAGCTCAAAATGGAGGACGCGGCGCTCGGGAGAGCGGGCGGGTGAGTCACCCACACAAAGGAAAAGGGCC
TTTCCGTCCTCAGCCGTCGCTTCATGTGACTCCACGGAGTACCGGGCGCCGTCCAGGCACCTCGATTAGT
TCTCGAGCTTTTGGAGTACGTCGTCTTTAGGTTGGGGGGAGGGGTTTTATGCGATGGAGTTTCCCCACAC
TGAGTGGGTGGAGACTGAAGTTAGGCCAGCTTGGCACTTGATGTAATTCTCCTTGGAATTTGCCCTTTTT
GAGTTTGGATCTTGGTTCATTCTCAAGCCTCAGACAGTGGTTCAAAGTTTTTTTCTTCCATTTCAGGTGT
CGTGACGTACGGCCACCATGACCGAGTACAAGCCCACGGTGCGCCTCGCCACCCGCGACGACGTCCCCAG
GGCCGTACGCACCCTCGCCGCCGCGTTCGCCGACTACCCCGCCACGCGCCACACCGTCGATCCGGACCGC
CACATCGAGCGGGTCACCGAGCTGCAAGAACTCTTCCTCACGCGCGTCGGGCTCGACATCGGCAAGGTGT
GGGTCGCGGACGACGGCGCCGCCGTGGCGGTCTGGACCACGCCGGAGAGCGTCGAAGCGGGGGCGGTGTT
CGCCGAGATCGGCCCGCGCATGGCCGAGTTGAGCGGTTCCCGGCTGGCCGCGCAGCAACAGATGGAAGGC
CTCCTGGCGCCGCACCGGCCCAAGGAGCCCGCGTGGTTCCTGGCCACCGTCGGAGTCTCGCCCGACCACC
AGGGCAAGGGTCTGGGCAGCGCCGTCGTGCTCCCCGGAGTGGAGGCGGCCGAGCGCGCCGGGGTGCCCGC
CTTCCTGGAGACCTCCGCGCCCCGCAACCTCCCCTTCTACGAGCGGCTCGGCTTCACCGTCACCGCCGAC
GTCGAGGTGCCCGAAGGACCGCGCACCTGGTGCATGACCCGCAAGCCCGGTGCCTGAACGCGTTAAGTCG
ACAATCAACCTCTGGATTACAAAATTTGTGAAAGATTGACTGGTATTCTTAACTATGTTGCTCCTTTTAC
GCTATGTGGATACGCTGCTTTAATGCCTTTGTATCATGCTATTGCTTCCCGTATGGCTTTCATTTTCTCC
TCCTTGTATAAATCCTGGTTGCTGTCTCTTTATGAGGAGTTGTGGCCCGTTGTCAGGCAACGTGGCGTGG
TGTGCACTGTGTTTGCTGACGCAACCCCCACTGGTTGGGGCATTGCCACCACCTGTCAGCTCCTTTCCGG
GACTTTCGCTTTCCCCCTCCCTATTGCCACGGCGGAACTCATCGCCGCCTGCCTTGCCCGCTGCTGGACA
GGGGCTCGGCTGTTGGGCACTGACAATTCCGTGGTGTTGTCGGGGAAATCATCGTCCTTTCCTTGGCTGC
TCGCCTGTGTTGCCACCTGGATTCTGCGCGGGACGTCCTTCTGCTACGTCCCTTCGGCCCTCAATCCAGC
GGACCTTCCTTCCCGCGGCCTGCTGCCGGCTCTGCGGCCTCTTCCGCGTCTTCGCCTTCGCCCTCAGACG
AGTCGGATCTCCCTTTGGGCCGCCTCCCCGCGTCGACTTTAAGACCAATGACTTACAAGGCAGCTGTAGA
TCTTAGCCACTTTTTAAAAGAAAAGGGGGGACTGGAAGGGCTAATTCACTCCCAACGAAGACAAGATCTG
CTTTTTGCTTGTACTGGGTCTCTCTGGTTAGACCAGATCTGAGCCTGGGAGCTCTCTGGCTAACTAGGGA
ACCCACTGCTTAAGCCTCAATAAAGCTTGCCTTGAGTGCTTCAAGTAGTGTGTGCCCGTCTGTTGTGTGA
CTCTGGTAACTAGAGATCCCTCAGACCCTTTTAGTCAGTGTGGAAAATCTCTAGCAGTACGTATAGTAGT
TCATGTCATCTTATTATTCAGTATTTATAACTTGCAAAGAAATGAATATCAGAGAGTGAGAGGAACTTGT
TTATTGCAGCTTATAATGGTTACAAATAAAGCAATAGCATCACAAATTTCACAAATAAAGCATTTTTTTC
ACTGCATTCTAGTTGTGGTTTGTCCAAACTCATCAATGTATCTTATCATGTCTGGCTCTAGCTATCCCGC
CCCTAACTCCGCCCATCCCGCCCCTAACTCCGCCCAGTTCCGCCCATTCTCCGCCCCATGGCTGACTAAT
TTTTTTTATTTATGCAGAGGCCGAGGCCGCCTCGGCCTCTGAGCTATTCCAGAAGTAGTGAGGAGGCTTT
TTTGGAGGCCTAGGGACGTACCCAATTCGCCCTATAGTGAGTCGTATTACGCGCGCTCACTGGCCGTCGT
TTTACAACGTCGTGACTGGGAAAACCCTGGCGTTACCCAACTTAATCGCCTTGCAGCACATCCCCCTTTC
GCCAGCTGGCGTAATAGCGAAGAGGCCCGCACCGATCGCCCTTCCCAACAGTTGCGCAGCCTGAATGGCG
AATGGG
[124 nt withheld, positions 3367-3490]
C
[91 nt withheld, positions 3492-3582]
A
[49 nt withheld, positions 3584-3632]
CCTTTGACGTTGGAGTCCACGTTCTTT
[37 nt withheld, positions 3660-3696]
ACCCTATCTCGGTCTATTCTTTTGATTTATAAGGGATTTTGCCGATTTCGGCCTATTGGTTAAAAAATGA
GCTGATTTAACAAAAATTTAACGCGAATTTTAACAAAATATTAACGCTTACAATTTAGGTGGCACTTTTC
GGGGAAATGTGCGCGGAACCCCTATTTGTTTATTTTTCTAAATACATTCAAATATGTATCCGCTCATGAG
ACAATAACCCTGATAAATGCTTCAATAATATTGAAAAAGGAAGAGTATGAGTATTCAACATTTCCGTGTC
GCCCTTATTCCCTTTTTTGCGGCATTTTGCCTTCCTGTTTTTGCTCACCCAGAAACGCTGGTGAAAGTAA
AAGATGCTGAAGATCAGTTGGGTGCACGAGTGGGTTACATCGAACTGGATCTCAACAGCGGTAAGATCCT
TGAGAGTTTTCGCCCCGAAGAACGTTTTCCAATGATGAGCACTTTTAAAGTTCTGCTATGTGGCGCGGTA
TTATCCCGTATTGACGCCGGGCAAGAGCAACTCGGTCGCCGCATACACTATTCTCAGAATGACTTGGTTG
AGTACTCACCAGTCACAGAAAAGCATCTTACGGATGGCATGACAGTAAGAGAATTATGCAGTGCTGCCAT
AACCATGAGTGATAACACTGCGGCCAACTTACTTCTGACAACGATCGGAGGACCGAAGGAGCTAACCGCT
TTTTTGCACAACATGGGGGATCATGTAACTCGCCTTGATCGTTGGGAACCGGAGCTGAATGAAGCCATAC
CAAACGACGAGCGTGACACCACGATGCCTGTAGCAATGGCAACAACGTTGCGCAAACTATTAACTGGCGA
ACTACTTACTCTAGCTTCCCGGCAACAATTAATAGACTGGATGGAGGCGGATAAAGTTGCAGGACCACTT
CTGCGCTCGGCCCTTCCGGCTGGCTGGTTTATTGCTGATAAATCTGGAGCCGGTGAGCGTGGGTCTCGCG
GTATCATTGCAGCACTGGGGCCAGATGGTAAGCCCTCCCGTATCGTAGTTATCTACACGACGGGGAGTCA
GGCAACTATGGATGAACGAAATAGACAGATCGCTGAGATAGGTGCCTCACTGATTAAGCATTGGTAACTG
TCAGACCAAGTTTACTCATATATACTTTAGATTGATTTAAAACTTCATTTTTAATTTAAAAGGATCTAGG
TGAAGATCCTTTTTGATAATCTCATGACCAAAATCCCTTAACGTGAGTTTTCGTTCCACTGAGCGTCAGA
CCCCGTAGAAAAGATCAAAGGATCTTCTTGAGATCCTTTTTTTCTGCGCGTAATCTGCTGCTTGCAAACA
AAAAAACCACCGCTACCAGCGGTGGTTTGTTTGCCGGATCAAGAGCTACCAACTCTTTTTCCGAAGGTAA
CTGGCTTCAGCAGAGCGCAGATACCAAATACTGTTCTTCTAGTGTAGCCGTAGTTAGGCCACCACTTCAA
GAACTCTGTAGCACCGCCTACATACCTCGCTCTGCTAATCCTGTTACCAGTGGCTGCTGCCAGTGGCGAT
AAGTCGTGTCTTACCGGGTTGGACTCAAGACGATAGTTACCGGATAAGGCGCAGCGGTCGGGCTGAACGG
GGGGTTCGTGCACACAGCCCAGCTTGGAGCGAACGACCTACACCGAACTGAGATACCTACAGCGTGAGCT
ATGAGAAAGCGCCACGCTTCCCGAAGGGAGAAAGGCGGACAGGTATCCGGTAAGCGGCAGGGTCGGAACA
GGAGAGCGCACGAGGGAGCTTCCAGGGGGAAACGCCTGGTATCTTTATAGTCCTGTCGGGTTTCGCCACC
TCTGACTTGAGCGTCGATTTTTGTGATGCTCGTCAGGGGGGCGGAGCCTATGGAAAAACGCCAGCAACGC
GGCCTTTTTACGGTTCCTGGCCTTTTGCTGGCCTTTTGCTCACATGTTCTTTCCTGCGTTATCCCCTGAT
TCTGTGGATAACCGTATTACCGCCTTTGAGTGAGCTGATACCGCTCGCCGCAGCCGAACGACCGAGCGCA
GCGAGTCAGTGAGCGAGGAAGCGGAAGAGCGCCCAATACGCAAACCGCCTCTCCCCGCGCGTTGGCCGAT
TCATTAATGCAGCTGGCACGACAGGTTTCCCGACTGGAAAGCGGGCAGTGAGCGCAACGCAATTAATGTG
AGTTAGCTCACTCATTAGGCACCCCAGGCTTTACACTTTATGCTTCCGGCTCGTATGTTGTGTGGAATTG
TGAGCGGATAACAATTTCACACAGGAAACAGCTATGACCATGATTACGCCAAGCGCGCAATTAACCCTCA
CTAAAGGGAACAAAAGCTGGAGCTGCAAGCTTAATGTAGTCTTATGCAATACTCTTGTAGTCTTGCAACA
TGGTAACGATGAGTTAGCAACATGCCTTACAAGGAGAGAAAAAGCACCGTGCATGCCGATTGGTGGAAGT
AAGGTGGTACGATCGTGCCTTATTAGGAAGGCAACAGACGGGTCTGACATGGATTGGACGAACCACTGAA
TTGCCGCATTGCAGAGATATTGTATTTAAGTGCCTAGCTCGATACATAAACGGGTCTCTCTGGTTAGACC
AGATCTGAGCCTGGGAGCTCTCTGGCTAACTAGGGAACCCACTGCTTAAGCCTCAATAAAGCTTGCCTTG
AGTGCTTCAAGTAGTGTGTGCCCGTCTGTTGTGTGACTCTGGTAACTAGAGATCCCTCAGACCCTTTTAG
TCAGTGTGGAAAATCTCTAGCAGTGGCGCCCGAACAGGGACTTGAAAGCGAAAGGGAAACCAGAGGAGCT
CTCTCGACGCAGGACTCGGCTTGCTGAAGCGCGCACGGCAAGAGGCGAGGGGCGGCGACTGGTGAGTACG
CCAAAAATTTTGACTAGCGGAGGCTAGAAGGAGAGAGATGGGTGCGAGAGCGTCAGTATTAAGCGGGGGA
GAATTAGATCGCGATGGGAAAAAATTCGGTTAAGGCCAGGGGGAAAGAAAAAATATAAATTAAAACATAT
AGTATGGGCAAGCAGGGAGCTAGAACGATTCGCAGTTAATCCTGGCCTGTTAGAAACATCAGAAGGCTGT
AGACAAATACTGGGACAGCTACAACCATCCCTTCAGACAGGATCAGAAGAACTTAGATCATTATATAATA
CAGTAGCAACCCTCTATTGTGTGCATCAAAGGATAGAGATAAAAGACACCAAGGAAGCTTTAGACAAGAT
AGAGGAAGAGCAAAACAAAAGTAAGACCACCGCACAGCAAGCGGCCGCTGATCTTCAGACCTGGAGGAGG
AGATATGAGGGACAATTGGAGAAGTGAATTATATAAATATAAAGTAGTAAAAATTGAACCATTAGGAGTA
GCACCCACCAAGGCAAAGAGAAGAGTGGTGCAGAGAGAAAAAAGAGCAGTGGGAATAGGAGCTTTGTTCC
TTGGGTTCTTGGGAGCAGCAGGAAGCACTATGGGCGCAGCGTCAATGACGCTGACGGTACAGGCCAGACA
ATTATTGTCTGGTATAGTGCAGCAGCAGAACAATTTGCTGAGGGCTATTGAGGCGCAACAGCATCTGTTG
CAACTCACAGTCTGGGGCATCAAGCAGCTCCAGGCAAGAATCCTGGCTGTGGAAAGATACCTAAAGGATC
AACAGCTCCTGGGGATTTGGGGTTGCTCTGGAAAACTCATTTGCACCACTGCTGTGCCTTGGAATGCTAG
TTGGAGTAATAAATCTCTGGAACAGATTTGGAATCACACGACCTGGATGGAGTGGGACAGAGAAATTAAC
AATTACACAAGCTTAATACACTCCTTAATTGAAGAATCGCAAAACCAGCAAGAAAAGAATGAACAAGAAT
TATTGGAATTAGATAAATGGGCAAGTTTGTGGAATTGGTTTAACATAACAAATTGGCTGTGGTATATAAA
ATTATTCATAATGATAGTAGGAGGCTTGGTAGGTTTAAGAATAGTTTTTGCTGTACTTTCTATAGTGAAT
AGAGTTAGGCAGGGATATTCACCATTATCGTTTCAGACCCACCTCCCAACCCCGAGGGGACCCAGAGAGG
GCCTATTTCCCATGATTCCTTCATATTTGCATATACGATACAAGGCTGTTAGAGAGATAATTAGAATTAA
TTTGACTGTAAACACAAAGATATTAGTACAAAATACGTGACGTAGAAAGTAATAATTTCTTGGGTAGTTT
GCAGTTTTAAAATTATGTTTTAAAATGGACTATCATATGCTTACCGTAACTTGAAAGTATTTCGATTTCT
TGGCTTTATATATCTTGTGGAAAGGACGAAACACCGAGGCAGCGTCCCGGTCAACAGTTTTAGAGCTAGA
AATAGCAAGTTAAAATAAGGCTAGTCCGTTATCAACTTGAAAAAGTGGCACCGAGTCGGTGCTTTTTTAA
GCTTGGCGTAACTAGATCTTGAGACAAATGGCAGTATTCATCCACAATTTTAAAAGAAAAGGGGGGATTG
GGGGGTACAGTGCAGGGGAAAGAATAGTAGACATAATAGCAACAGACATACAAACTAAAGAATTACAAAA
ACAAATTACAAAAATTCAAAATTTTCGGGTTTATTACAGGGACAGCAGAGATCCACTTTGGCGCCGGCTC
GAGGGGG
Features (pLannotate 1.2.2; 29 found; start..end, strand, type, name):
     14..80      +  CDS            small t antigen (fragment): SV40 (simian virus 40) small t antigen
    106..317     +  promoter       EF-1α core promoter: core promoter for human elongation factor EF-1α
    318..1256    +  intron         EF-1α intron A: intron upstream of the start codon of human EF-1α
   1278..1877    +  CDS            PuroR (fragment): puromycin N-acetyltransferase; pac from Streptomyces; confers resistance to puromycin
   1893..2481    +  misc_feature   WPRE: woodchuck hepatitis virus posttranscriptional regulatory element
   2532..2551    +  misc_feature   cPPT/CTS (fragment): central polypurine tract and central termination sequence of HIV-1
   2553..2786    +  LTR            3' LTR (ΔU3): self-inactivating 3' long terminal repeat (LTR) from HIV-1
   2864..2985    +  polyA_signal   SV40 poly(A) signal: SV40 polyadenylation signal
   3025..3160    +  rep_origin     SV40 ori: SV40 origin of replication
   3181..3199    -  promoter       T7 promoter: promoter for bacteriophage T7 RNA polymerase
   3207..3362    +  CDS            lacZα (fragment): LacZα fragment of β-galactosidase; lacZ fragment
   3367..3795    +  rep_origin     f1 ori (sequence partly withheld): f1 bacteriophage origin of replication; arrow indicates direction of (+) strand synthesis
   3848..3952    +  promoter       AmpR promoter: bla
   3953..4813    +  CDS            AmpR: β-lactamase; bla; confers resistance to ampicillin, carbenicillin, and related antibiotics
   4984..5572    +  rep_origin     ori: high-copy-number ColE1/pMB1/pBR322/pUC origin of replication
   5755..5847    +  CDS            lacI (fragment): lac repressor; lacI; The lac repressor binds to the lac operator to inhibit transcription in E. coli. This inhibition can be relieved by adding lactose or isopropyl-β-D-thiogalactopyranoside (IPTG).
   5860..5881    +  protein_bind   CAP binding site: CAP binding activates transcription in the presence of cAMP. E. coli catabolite activator protein
   5896..5926    +  promoter       lac promoter: promoter for the E. coli lac operon
   5934..5950    +  protein_bind   lac operator: The lac repressor binds to the lac operator to inhibit transcription in E. coli. This inhibition can be relieved by adding lactose or isopropyl-β-D-thiogalactopyranoside (IPTG). lac repressor encoded by lacI
   5995..6013    +  promoter       T3 promoter: promoter for bacteriophage T3 RNA polymerase
   6041..6267    +  promoter       RSV promoter: Rous sarcoma virus enhancer/promoter
   6268..6448    +  LTR            5' LTR (truncated): truncated 5' long terminal repeat (LTR) from HIV-1
   6495..6620    +  misc_feature   HIV-1 Ψ: packaging signal of human immunodeficiency virus type 1
   6604..6967    +  CDS            HIV-1 gag (fragment): gag protein from human immunodeficiency virus 1; gag
   7113..7346    +  misc_feature   RRE: The Rev response element (RRE) of HIV-1 allows for Rev-dependent mRNA export from the nucleus to the cytoplasm.
   7723..7749    +  CDS            Rev (fragment): human immunodeficiency virus 1 (HIV-1) Rev protein; rev; enhances nuclear export of unspliced and incompletely spliced viral mRNAs
   7753..7993    +  promoter       U6 promoter: RNA polymerase III promoter for human U6 snRNA
   8023..8098    +  misc_RNA       gRNA scaffold: guide RNA scaffold for the Streptococcus pyogenes CRISPR/Cas9 system
   8154..8271    +  misc_feature   cPPT/CTS: central polypurine tract and central termination sequence of HIV-1
