[The description below was written by a language model from this plasmid's Addgene catalogue record and pLannotate feature annotations shown in this document.]
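Description:
HUNK gRNA (BRDN0001145500) is a third-generation lentiviral CRISPR guide plasmid built on the lentiGuide-Puro backbone and designed to express a single guide RNA against human HUNK, with the guide designed against the reference transcript named in the record. In bacteria it is maintained as a high-copy plasmid through a ColE1/pUC-type origin and selected with ampicillin via the β-lactamase gene. An f1 origin, an SV40 origin and remnants of lac and phage-promoter sequences are also annotated in the backbone.

The lentiviral transfer cassette begins with an RSV promoter fused to a truncated HIV-1 5' LTR, which drives Tat-independent production of the genomic RNA in packaging cells. This is followed by the Ψ packaging signal with a partial gag region, and by the Rev response element for Rev-dependent nuclear export. The human U6 RNA polymerase III promoter then transcribes the HUNK-targeting spacer joined to the Streptococcus pyogenes gRNA scaffold. A cPPT/CTS element sits just downstream. A separate cassette uses the EF-1α core promoter with its intron A to express puromycin N-acetyltransferase, allowing puromycin selection of transduced mammalian cells, and a WPRE enhances transcript expression. The cassette ends in a self-inactivating ΔU3 3' LTR, which silences the viral promoter after integration, followed by an SV40 polyadenylation signal.

The plasmid does not encode Cas9, so it must be used with a separate Cas9 vector or in cells already expressing Cas9, typically to knock out HUNK. It belongs to a human kinome gRNA collection built with optimized sgRNA design rules.
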