Addgene plasmid #75941: HUNK gRNA (BRDN0001145500)
Purpose: 3rd generation lentiviral gRNA plasmid targeting human HUNK
Depositing lab: John Doench & David Root. Depositing organization: Broad Institute. Publication: Optimized sgRNA design to maximize activity and minimize off-target effects of CRISPR-Cas9. Doench JG, Fusi N, Sullender M, Hegde M, Vaimberg EW, Donovan KF, Smith I, Tothova Z, Wilen C, Orchard R, Virgin HW, Listgarten J, Root DE. Nat Biotechnol. 2016 Jan 18. doi: 10.1038/nbt.3437. PubMed 26780180.
Backbone
  Vector backbone: lentiGuide-Puro
  Backbone manufacturer: Zhang Lab (Addgene plasmid # 52963)
  Vector type: Mammalian Expression, Lentiviral, CRISPR
  Selectable markers: Puromycin
Growth in bacteria
  Bacterial resistance: Ampicillin, 100 μg/mL
  Growth temperature: 37°C
  Growth strain: DH5alpha
  Copy number: High Copy
Gene/Insert
  Gene/Insert name: HUNK (alt names: HUNK; NM_014586.1)
  gRNA/shRNA sequence: AGGCAGCGTCCCGGTCAACA
  Species: H. sapiens (human)
  Entrez Gene: HUNK
  Promoter: hU6
  Cloning method: Unknown
  Sequencing primers: 5′ U6-F; 3′ pS2-R
Terms and licenses: Academic/Nonprofit Terms; Industry Terms: Not Available to Industry
Depositor comments: The gRNA was designed to target the following Genbank reference sequence(s): NM_014586.1. Note that this plasmid does NOT contain Cas9. It should be used in conjunction with lentiCas9-Blast (Addgene #52962) or otherwise with cell lines already expressing Cas9. Browse the full kinome gRNA library at http://www.addgene.org/pooled-library/broadgpp-human-kinome/ or visit http://www.broadinstitute.org/rnai/public/ for detailed protocols and information.
How to cite: HUNK gRNA (BRDN0001145500) was a gift from John Doench & David Root (Addgene plasmid # 75941 ; http://n2t.net/addgene:75941 ; RRID:Addgene_75941)
