>Addgene plasmid #75941 | HUNK gRNA (BRDN0001145500) | depositor partial sequence | sequence record 143401 | Target Sequence
AGGCAGCGTCCCGGTCAACA
