>Addgene plasmid #75941 | HUNK gRNA (BRDN0001145500) | addgene partial sequence | sequence record 184869 | hU6-F
ACGTGACGTAGAAAGTAATAATTTCTTGGGTAGTTTGCAGTTTTAAAATTATGTTTTAAAATGGACTATC
ATATGCTTACCGTAACTTGAAAGTATTTCGATTTCTTGGCTTTATATATCTTGTGGAAAGGACGAAACAC
CGAGGCAGCGTCCCGGTCAACAGTTTTAGAGCTAGAAATAGCAAGTTAAAATAAGGCTAGTCCGTTATCA
ACTTGAAAAAGTGGCACCGAGTCGGTGCTTTTTTAAGCTTGGCGTAACTAGATCTTGAGACAAATGGCAG
TATTCATCCACAATTTTAAAAGAAAAGGGGGGATTGGGGGGTACAGTGCAGGGGAAAGAATAGTAGACAT
AATAGCAACAGACATACAAACTAAAGAATTACAAAAACAAATTACAAAAATTCAAAATTTTCGGGTTTAT
TACAGGGACAGCAGAGATCCACTTTGGCGCCGGCTCGAGGGGGCCCGGGTGCAAAGATGGATAAAGTTTT
AAACAGAGAGGAATCTTTGCAGCTAATGGACCTTCTAGGTCTTGAAAGGAGTGGGAATTGGCTCCGGTGC
CCGTCAGTGG
